Addgene plasmid #124172: KA1123_pPB-TREtight-cHA-IRESH2BmKO2
Purpose: (Empty Backbone) piggyBac-based Dox-inducible expression
Depositing lab: Hans Schöler. Depositing organization: Max Planck Institute for Molecular Biomedicine. Publication: Esrrb Unlocks Silenced Enhancers for Reprogramming to Naive Pluripotency. Adachi K, Kopp W, Wu G, Heising S, Greber B, Stehling M, Arauzo-Bravo MJ, Boerno ST, Timmermann B, Vingron M, Scholer HR. Cell Stem Cell. 2018 Aug 2;23(2):266-275.e6. doi: 10.1016/j.stem.2018.05.020. Epub 2018 Jun 14. PubMed 29910149.
Backbone
  Vector backbone: Unknown
  Vector type: Mammalian Expression
Growth in bacteria
  Bacterial resistance: Ampicillin, 100 μg/mL
  Growth temperature: 37°C
  Growth strain: DH5alpha
  Copy number: High Copy
Gene/Insert
  Gene/Insert name: None
Terms and licenses: Academic/Nonprofit Terms; Industry Terms: Not Available to Industry
Depositor comments: MCS: EcoRI-EcoRI
How to cite: KA1123_pPB-TREtight-cHA-IRESH2BmKO2 was a gift from Hans Schöler (Addgene plasmid # 124172 ; http://n2t.net/addgene:124172 ; RRID:Addgene_124172)
