[The description below was written by a language model from this plasmid's Addgene catalogue record and pLannotate feature annotations shown in this document.]
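Description:
KA1123_pPB-TREtight-cHA-IRESH2BmKO2 is an empty mammalian expression backbone designed for piggyBac-based, doxycycline-inducible expression of a gene of interest. The parental backbone is recorded as unknown, but the bacterial portion resembles a pBluescript-type plasmid. It carries a high-copy ColE1/pUC origin, an f1 origin, an ampicillin resistance gene with its own promoter, T7 and T3 promoters, and remnants of lacZα, lac promoter/operator and lacI. The piggyBac terminal repeats implied by the name and purpose were not picked up in the automated feature table, so their positions are not documented here. No mammalian drug-selection marker is annotated either.

The expression cassette starts with the tight TRE promoter, which consists of seven tet operators upstream of a minimal CMV promoter. It is preceded by a fragment of the PGK polyadenylation signal. Next come a rabbit β-globin intron with a short flanking globin fragment and a cloning region that the depositor describes as EcoRI-EcoRI. The "cHA" in the name suggests that inserts receive a C-terminal HA tag, although no such tag is annotated. Downstream, an EMCV IRES drives translation of human histone H2B joined to the orange fluorescent protein mKO2, and the cassette ends with a bGH polyadenylation signal.

A cloned gene and the reporter should therefore be made from one bicistronic transcript, so that nuclear orange fluorescence marks cells in which the transgene is induced. Induction needs a tetracycline-controlled transactivator and genomic integration needs piggyBac transposase. The annotated features include neither, so both would have to be supplied separately. The associated publication concerns reprogramming to naive pluripotency.
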