Features (pLannotate 1.2.2; 26 found; start..end, strand, type, name):
    102..120     +  promoter       T7 promoter: promoter for bacteriophage T7 RNA polymerase
    442..513     +  polyA_signal   PGK poly(A) signal (fragment): mouse phosphoglycerate kinase 1 polyadenylation signal
    523..837     +  promoter       tight TRE promoter: Tet-responsive promoter PTight, consisting of seven tet operator sequences followed by the minimal CMV promoter
    842..863     +  misc_feature   MCS (fragment): pUC18/19 multiple cloning site
    881..1453    +  intron         β-globin intron: intron from rabbit β-globin gene
   1451..1549    +  CDS            HBB (fragment): HBB_LEPEU - Experimental evidence at protein level: Swiss-Prot protein existence level 1. Involved in oxygen transport from the lung to the various peripheral tissues. From Lepus europaeus (European hare).
   1578..1601    -  misc_feature   MCS (fragment): pBluescript multiple cloning site
   1721..2183    +  misc_feature   IRES: internal ribosome entry site (IRES) of the encephalomyocarditis virus (EMCV)
   2197..2574    +  CDS            H2B (sequence withheld): human histone H2B; HIST1H2BJ
   2593..3246    +  CDS            mKO2: mKO2 is a basic (constitutively fluorescent) orange fluorescent protein published in 2008, derived from Verrillofungia concinna. It has moderate acid sensitivity.
   3289..3513    +  polyA_signal   bGH poly(A) signal: bovine growth hormone polyadenylation signal
   3517..3533    +  promoter       SV40 promoter (fragment): SV40 enhancer and early promoter
   3584..3600    -  protein_bind   lac operator: The lac repressor binds to the lac operator to inhibit transcription in E. coli. This inhibition can be relieved by adding lactose or isopropyl-β-D-thiogalactopyranoside (IPTG). lac repressor encoded by lacI
   3608..3638    -  promoter       lac promoter: promoter for the E. coli lac operon
   3653..3674    -  protein_bind   CAP binding site: CAP binding activates transcription in the presence of cAMP. E. coli catabolite activator protein
   3687..3726    -  CDS            lacI (fragment): lac repressor; lacI; The lac repressor binds to the lac operator to inhibit transcription in E. coli. This inhibition can be relieved by adding lactose or isopropyl-β-D-thiogalactopyranoside (IPTG).
   3987..4005    -  promoter       T3 promoter: promoter for bacteriophage T3 RNA polymerase
   4050..4066    -  protein_bind   lac operator: The lac repressor binds to the lac operator to inhibit transcription in E. coli. This inhibition can be relieved by adding lactose or isopropyl-β-D-thiogalactopyranoside (IPTG). lac repressor encoded by lacI
   4074..4104    -  promoter       lac promoter: promoter for the E. coli lac operon
   4119..4140    -  protein_bind   CAP binding site: CAP binding activates transcription in the presence of cAMP. E. coli catabolite activator protein
   4153..4245    -  CDS            lacI (fragment): lac repressor; lacI; The lac repressor binds to the lac operator to inhibit transcription in E. coli. This inhibition can be relieved by adding lactose or isopropyl-β-D-thiogalactopyranoside (IPTG).
   4428..5016    -  rep_origin     ori: high-copy-number ColE1/pMB1/pBR322/pUC origin of replication
   5187..6047    -  CDS            AmpR: β-lactamase; bla; confers resistance to ampicillin, carbenicillin, and related antibiotics
   6048..6152    -  promoter       AmpR promoter: bla
   6205..6633    -  rep_origin     f1 ori (sequence partly withheld): f1 bacteriophage origin of replication; arrow indicates direction of (+) strand synthesis
   6638..99      -  CDS            lacZα (fragment) (across the origin): LacZα fragment of β-galactosidase; lacZ fragment
>Addgene plasmid #124172 | KA1123_pPB-TREtight-cHA-IRESH2BmKO2 | addgene full sequence | sequence record 239657 | Addgene NGS Result
TACGCCAGCTGGCGAAAGGGGGATGTGCTGCAAGGCGATTAAGTTGGGTAACGCCAGGGTTTTCCCAGTC
ACGACGTTGTAAAACGACGGCCAGTGAATTGTAATACGACTCACTATAGGGCGAATTGGGTACCTTAACC
CTAGAAAGATAGTCTGCGTAAAATTGACGCATGCATTCTTGAAATATTGCTCTCTCTTTCTAAATAGCGC
GAATCCGTCGCTGTGCATTTAGGACATCTCAGTCGCCGCTTGGAGCTCCCGTGAGGCGTGCTTGTCAATG
AGGTAAGTGTCACTGATTTTGAACTATAACGACCGCGTGAGTCAAAATGACGCATGATTATCTTTTACGT
GACTTTTAAGATTTAACTCATACGATAATTATATTGTTATTTCATGTTCTACTTACGTGATAACTTATTA
TATATATATTTTCTTGTTATAGATATCATAATTTAAACAAGCAAAACCAAATTAAGGGCCAGCTCATTCC
TCCCACTCATGATCTATAGATCTGGATCCGTCGAGTTTACTCCCTATCAGTGATAGAGAACGTATGTCGA
GTTTACTCCCTATCAGTGATAGAGAACGATGTCGAGTTTACTCCCTATCAGTGATAGAGAACGTATGTCG
AGTTTACTCCCTATCAGTGATAGAGAACGTATGTCGAGTTTACTCCCTATCAGTGATAGAGAACGTATGT
CGAGTTTATCCCTATCAGTGATAGAGAACGTATGTCGAGTTTACTCCCTATCAGTGATAGAGAACGTATG
TCGAGGTAGGCGTGTACGGTGGGAGGCCTATATAAGCAGAGCTCGTTTAGTGAACCGTCAGATCGCCTGG
AGAATTCGAGCTCGGTACCCGGGATCCTGAGAACTTCAGGGTGAGTTTGGGGACCCTTGATTGTTCTTTC
TTTTTCGCTATTGTAAAATTCATGTTATATGGAGGGGGCAAAGTTTTCAGGGTGTTGTTTAGAATGGGAA
GATGTCCCTTGTATCACCATGGACCCTCATGATAATTTTGTTTCTTTCACTTTCTACTCTGTTGACAACC
ATTGTCTCCTCTTATTTTCTTTTCATTTTCTGTAACTTTTTCGTTAAACTTTAGCTTGCATTTGTAACGA
ATTTTTAAATTCACTTTTGTTTATTTGTCAGATTGTAAGTACTTTCTCTAATCACTTTTTTTTCAAGGCA
ATCAGGGTATATTATATTGTACTTCAGCACAGTTTTAGAGAACAATTGTTATAATTAAATGATAAGGTAG
AATATTTCTGCATATAAATTCTGGCTGGCGTGGAAATATTCTTATTGGTAGAAACAACTACACCCTGGTC
ATCATCCTGCCTTTCTCTTTATGGTTACAATGATATACACTGTTTGAGATGAGGATAAAATACTCTGAGT
CCAAACCGGGCCCCTCTGCTAACCATGTTCATGCCTTCTTCTCTTTCCTACAGCTCCTGGGCAACGTGCT
GGTTGTTGTGCTGTCTCATCATTTTGGCAAAGAATTCCTCGAGATCTCACGCGTGACTAGTGCCATGGCC
TACCCATACGACGTGCCAGACTACGCCTAGCGGCCGCTCGATAAGCTTGATATCGAATTCCGCCCCCCCC
CCCTCTCCCTCCCCCCCCCCTAACGTTACTGGCCGAAGCCGCTTGGAATAAGGCCGGTGTGCGTTTGTCT
ATATGTTATTTTCCACCATATTGCCGTCTTTTGGCAATGTGAGGGCCCGGAAACCTGGCCCTGTCTTCTT
GACGAGCATTCCTAGGGGTCTTTCCCCTCTCGCCAAAGGAATGCAAGGTCTGTTGAATGTCGTGAAGGAA
GCAGTTCCTCTGGAAGCTTCTTGAAGACAAACAACGTCTGTAGCGACCCTTTGCAGGCAGCGGAACCCCC
CACCTGGCGACAGGTGCCTCTGCGGCCAAAAGCCACGTGTATAAGATACACCTGCAAAGGCGGCACAACC
CCAGTGCCACGTTGTGAGTTGGATAGTTGTGGAAAGAGTCAAATGGCTCTCCTCAAGCGTATTCAACAAG
GGGCTGAAGGATGCCCAGAAGGTACCCCATTGTATGGGATCTGATCTGGGGCCTCGGTGCACATGCTTTA
CATGTGTTTAGTCGAGGTTAAAAAAACGTCTAGGCCCCCCGAACCACGGGGACGTGGTTTTCCTTTGAAA
AACACGATGATAATATGGCCACAACC
[378 nt withheld, positions 2197-2574]
CTCGAGACTAGTGCCACCATGGTGAGTGTGATTAAACCAGAGATGAAGATGAGGTACTACATGGACGGCT
CCGTCAATGGGCATGAGTTCACAATTGAAGGTGAAGGCACAGGCAGACCTTACGAGGGACATCAAGAGAT
GACACTACGCGTCACAATGGCCGAGGGCGGGCCAATGCCTTTCGCGTTTGACTTAGTGTCACACGTGTTC
TGTTACGGCCACAGAGTATTTACTAAATATCCAGAAGAGATACCAGACTATTTCAAACAAGCATTTCCTG
AAGGCCTGTCATGGGAAAGGTCGTTGGAGTTCGAAGATGGTGGGTCCGCTTCAGTCAGTGCGCATATAAG
CCTTAGAGGAAACACCTTCTACCACAAATCCAAATTTACTGGGGTTAACTTTCCTGCCGATGGTCCTATC
ATGCAAAACCAAAGTGTTGATTGGGAGCCATCAACCGAGAAAATTACTGCCAGCGACGGAGTTCTGAAGG
GTGATGTTACGATGTACCTAAAACTTGAAGGAGGCGGCAATCACAAATGCCAAATGAAGACTACTTACAA
GGCGGCAAAAGAGATTCTTGAAATGCCAGGAGACCATTACATCGGCCATCGCCTCGTCAGGAAAACCGAA
GGCAACATTACTGAGCAGGTAGAAGATGCAGTAGCTCATTCCGCTAGCTGAATCGATGATCTAGAGCTCG
CTGATCAGCCTCGACTGTGCCTTCTAGTTGCCAGCCATCTGTTGTTTGCCCCTCCCCCGTGCCTTCCTTG
ACCCTGGAAGGTGCCACTCCCACTGTCCTTTCCTAATAAAATGAGGAAATTGCATCGCATTGTCTGAGTA
GGTGTCATTCTATTCTGGGGGGTGGGGTGGGGCAGGACAGCAAGGGGGAGGATTGGGAAGACAATAGCAG
GCATGCTGGGGATGCGGTGGGCTCTATGGCTTCTGAGGCGGAAAGAACCTGCAGCCCAAGCTTGGCGTAA
TCATGGTCATAGCTGTTTCCTGTGTGAAATTGTTATCCGCTCACAATTCCACACAACATACGAGCCGGAA
GCATAAAGTGTAAAGCCTGGGGTGCCTAATGAGTGAGCTAACTCACATTAATTGCGTTGCGCTCACTGCC
CGCTTTCCAGTCGGGAAACCTGTCGTGCCAGCGGATCCTTTGTTACTTTATAGAAGAAATTTTGAGTTTT
TGTTTTTTTTTAATAAATAAATAAACATAAATAAATTGTTTGTTGAATTTATTATTAGTATGTAAGTGTA
AATATAATAAAACTTAATATCTATTCAAATTAATAAATAAACCTCGATATACAGACCGATAAAACACATG
CGTCAATTTTACGCATGATTATCTTTAACGTACGTCACAATATGATTATCTTTCTAGGGTTAAAGAGCTC
CAGCTTTTGTTCCCTTTAGTGAGGGTTAATTTCGAGCTTGGCGTAATCATGGTCATAGCTGTTTCCTGTG
TGAAATTGTTATCCGCTCACAATTCCACACAACATACGAGCCGGAAGCATAAAGTGTAAAGCCTGGGGTG
CCTAATGAGTGAGCTAACTCACATTAATTGCGTTGCGCTCACTGCCCGCTTTCCAGTCGGGAAACCTGTC
GTGCCAGCTGCATTAATGAATCGGCCAACGCGCGGGGAGAGGCGGTTTGCGTATTGGGCGCTCTTCCGCT
TCCTCGCTCACTGACTCGCTGCGCTCGGTCGTTCGGCTGCGGCGAGCGGTATCAGCTCACTCAAAGGCGG
TAATACGGTTATCCACAGAATCAGGGGATAACGCAGGAAAGAACATGTGAGCAAAAGGCCAGCAAAAGGC
CAGGAACCGTAAAAAGGCCGCGTTGCTGGCGTTTTTCCATAGGCTCCGCCCCCCTGACGAGCATCACAAA
AATCGACGCTCAAGTCAGAGGTGGCGAAACCCGACAGGACTATAAAGATACCAGGCGTTTCCCCCTGGAA
GCTCCCTCGTGCGCTCTCCTGTTCCGACCCTGCCGCTTACCGGATACCTGTCCGCCTTTCTCCCTTCGGG
AAGCGTGGCGCTTTCTCATAGCTCACGCTGTAGGTATCTCAGTTCGGTGTAGGTCGTTCGCTCCAAGCTG
GGCTGTGTGCACGAACCCCCCGTTCAGCCCGACCGCTGCGCCTTATCCGGTAACTATCGTCTTGAGTCCA
ACCCGGTAAGACACGACTTATCGCCACTGGCAGCAGCCACTGGTAACAGGATTAGCAGAGCGAGGTATGT
AGGCGGTGCTACAGAGTTCTTGAAGTGGTGGCCTAACTACGGCTACACTAGAAGAACAGTATTTGGTATC
TGCGCTCTGCTGAAGCCAGTTACCTTCGGAAAAAGAGTTGGTAGCTCTTGATCCGGCAAACAAACCACCG
CTGGTAGCGGTGGTTTTTTTGTTTGCAAGCAGCAGATTACGCGCAGAAAAAAAGGATCTCAAGAAGATCC
TTTGATCTTTTCTACGGGGTCTGACGCTCAGTGGAACGAAAACTCACGTTAAGGGATTTTGGTCATGAGA
TTATCAAAAAGGATCTTCACCTAGATCCTTTTAAATTAAAAATGAAGTTTTAAATCAATCTAAAGTATAT
ATGAGTAAACTTGGTCTGACAGTTACCAATGCTTAATCAGTGAGGCACCTATCTCAGCGATCTGTCTATT
TCGTTCATCCATAGTTGCCTGACTCCCCGTCGTGTAGATAACTACGATACGGGAGGGCTTACCATCTGGC
CCCAGTGCTGCAATGATACCGCGAGACCCACGCTCACCGGCTCCAGATTTATCAGCAATAAACCAGCCAG
CCGGAAGGGCCGAGCGCAGAAGTGGTCCTGCAACTTTATCCGCCTCCATCCAGTCTATTAATTGTTGCCG
GGAAGCTAGAGTAAGTAGTTCGCCAGTTAATAGTTTGCGCAACGTTGTTGCCATTGCTACAGGCATCGTG
GTGTCACGCTCGTCGTTTGGTATGGCTTCATTCAGCTCCGGTTCCCAACGATCAAGGCGAGTTACATGAT
CCCCCATGTTGTGCAAAAAAGCGGTTAGCTCCTTCGGTCCTCCGATCGTTGTCAGAAGTAAGTTGGCCGC
AGTGTTATCACTCATGGTTATGGCAGCACTGCATAATTCTCTTACTGTCATGCCATCCGTAAGATGCTTT
TCTGTGACTGGTGAGTACTCAACCAAGTCATTCTGAGAATAGTGTATGCGGCGACCGAGTTGCTCTTGCC
CGGCGTCAATACGGGATAATACCGCGCCACATAGCAGAACTTTAAAAGTGCTCATCATTGGAAAACGTTC
TTCGGGGCGAAAACTCTCAAGGATCTTACCGCTGTTGAGATCCAGTTCGATGTAACCCACTCGTGCACCC
AACTGATCTTCAGCATCTTTTACTTTCACCAGCGTTTCTGGGTGAGCAAAAACGGGAAGGCAAAATGCCG
CAAAAAAGGGAATAAGGGCGACACGGAAATGTTGAATACTCATACTCTTCCTTTTTCAATATTATTGAAG
CATTTATCAGGGTTATTGTCTCATGAGCGGATACATATTTGAATGTATTTAGAAAAATAAACAAATAGGG
GTTCCGCGCACATTTCCCCGAAAAGTGCCACCTAAATTGTAAGCGTTAATATTTTGTTAAAATTCGCGTT
AAATTTTTGTTAAATCAGCTCATTTTTTAACCAATAGGCCGAAATCGGCAAAATCCCTTATAAATCAAAA
GAATAGACCGAGATAGGGT
[37 nt withheld, positions 6304-6340]
AAAGAACGTGGACTCCAACGTCAAAGG
[49 nt withheld, positions 6368-6416]
T
[91 nt withheld, positions 6418-6508]
G
[124 nt withheld, positions 6510-6633]
CCCATTCGCCATTCAGGCTGCGCAACTGTTGGGAAGGGCGATCGGTGCGGGCCTCTTCGCTAT
